>Addgene plasmid #174166 | TLCV2-sgHPDL #9 | addgene full sequence | sequence record 343137 | Addgene NGS Result
GTGATGCGGTTTTGGCAGTACATCAATGGGCGTGGATAGCGGTTTGACTCACGGGGATTTCCAAGTCTCC
ACCCCATTGACGTCAATGGGAGTTTGTTTTGGCACCAAAATCAACGGGACTTTCCAAAATGTCGTAACAA
CTCCGCCCCATTGACGCAAATGGGCGGTAGGCGTGTACGGTGGGAGGTCTATATAAGCAGCGCGTTTTGC
CTGTACTGGGTCTCTCTGGTTAGACCAGATCTGAGCCTGGGAGCTCTCTGGCTAACTAGGGAACCCACTG
CTTAAGCCTCAATAAAGCTTGCCTTGAGTGCTTCAAGTAGTGTGTGCCCGTCTGTTGTGTGACTCTGGTA
ACTAGAGATCCCTCAGACCCTTTTAGTCAGTGTGGAAAATCTCTAGCAGTGGCGCCCGAACAGGGACTTG
AAAGCGAAAGGGAAACCAGAGGAGCTCTCTCGACGCAGGACTCGGCTTGCTGAAGCGCGCACGGCAAGAG
GCGAGGGGCGGCGACTGGTGAGTACGCCAAAAATTTTGACTAGCGGAGGCTAGAAGGAGAGAGATGGGTG
CGAGAGCGTCAGTATTAAGCGGGGGAGAATTAGATCGCGATGGGAAAAAATTCGGTTAAGGCCAGGGGGA
AAGAAAAAATATAAATTAAAACATATAGTATGGGCAAGCAGGGAGCTAGAACGATTCGCAGTTAATCCTG
GCCTGTTAGAAACATCAGAAGGCTGTAGACAAATACTGGGACAGCTACAACCATCCCTTCAGACAGGATC
AGAAGAACTTAGATCATTATATAATACAGTAGCAACCCTCTATTGTGTGCATCAAAGGATAGAGATAAAA
GACACCAAGGAAGCTTTAGACAAGATAGAGGAAGAGCAAAACAAAAGTAAGACCACCGCACAGCAAGCGG
CCGCTGATCTTCAGACCTGGAGGAGGAGATATGAGGGACAATTGGAGAAGTGAATTATATAAATATAAAG
TAGTAAAAATTGAACCATTAGGAGTAGCACCCACCAAGGCAAAGAGAAGAGTGGTGCAGAGAGAAAAAAG
AGCAGTGGGAATAGGAGCTTTGTTCCTTGGGTTCTTGGGAGCAGCAGGAAGCACTATGGGCGCAGCGTCA
ATGACGCTGACGGTACAGGCCAGACAATTATTGTCTGGTATAGTGCAGCAGCAGAACAATTTGCTGAGGG
CTATTGAGGCGCAACAGCATCTGTTGCAACTCACAGTCTGGGGCATCAAGCAGCTCCAGGCAAGAATCCT
GGCTGTGGAAAGATACCTAAAGGATCAACAGCTCCTGGGGATTTGGGGTTGCTCTGGAAAACTCATTTGC
ACCACTGCTGTGCCTTGGAATGCTAGTTGGAGTAATAAATCTCTGGAACAGATTTGGAATCACACGACCT
GGATGGAGTGGGACAGAGAAATTAACAATTACACAAGCTTAATACACTCCTTAATTGAAGAATCGCAAAA
CCAGCAAGAAAAGAATGAACAAGAATTATTGGAATTAGATAAATGGGCAAGTTTGTGGAATTGGTTTAAC
ATAACAAATTGGCTGTGGTATATAAAATTATTCATAATGATAGTAGGAGGCTTGGTAGGTTTAAGAATAG
TTTTTGCTGTACTTTCTATAGTGAATAGAGTTAGGCAGGGATATTCACCATTATCGTTTCAGACCCACCT
CCCAACCCCGAGGGGACCCGACAGGCCCGAAGGAATAGAAGAAGAAGGTGGAGAGAGAGACAGAGACAGA
TCCATTCGATTAGTGAACGGATCGGCACTGCGTGCGCCAATTCTGCAGACAAATGGCAGTATTCATCCAC
AATTTTAAAAGAAAAGGGGGGATTGGGGGGTACAGTGCAGGGGAAAGAATAGTAGACATAATAGCAACAG
ACATACAAACTAAAGAATTACAAAAACAAATTACAAAAATTCAAAATTTTCGGGTTTATTACAGGGACAG
CAGAGATCCAGTTTGGTTAATTAAGGTACCGAGGGCCTATTTCCCATGATTCCTTCATATTTGCATATAC
GATACAAGGCTGTTAGAGAGATAATTAGAATTAATTTGACTGTAAACACAAAGATATTAGTACAAAATAC
GTGACGTAGAAAGTAATAATTTCTTGGGTAGTTTGCAGTTTTAAAATTATGTTTTAAAATGGACTATCAT
ATGCTTACCGTAACTTGAAAGTATTTCGATTTCTTGGCTTTATATATCTTGTGGAAAGGACGAAACACCG
GTGGAACCAGCGCAAAAGTGGTTTTAGAGCTAGAAATAGCAAGTTAAAATAAGGCTAGTCCGTTATCAAC
TTGAAAAAGTGGCACCGAGTCGGTGCTTTTTTGAATTCACTTTGGCCGCGAATCGATATGTCGAGTTTAC
TCCCTATCAGTGATAGAGAACGTATGTCGAGTTTACTCCCTATCAGTGATAGAGAACGATGTCGAGTTTA
CTCCCTATCAGTGATAGAGAACGTATGTCGAGTTTACTCCCTATCAGTGATAGAGAACGTATGTCGAGTT
TACTCCCTATCAGTGATAGAGAACGTATGTCGAGTTTATCCCTATCAGTGATAGAGAACGTATGTCGAGT
TTACTCCCTATCAGTGATAGAGAACGTATGTCGAGGTAGGCGTGTACGGTGGGAGGCCTATATAAGCAGA
GCTCGTTTAGTGAACCGTCAGATCGCCTGGAGAATACCGGTTCTAGAGCGCTGCCACCATGGACAAGAAG
TACAGCATCGGCCTGGACATCGGCACCAACTCTGTGGGCTGGGCCGTGATCACCGACGAGTACAAGGTGC
CCAGCAAGAAATTCAAGGTGCTGGGCAACACCGACCGGCACAGCATCAAGAAGAACCTGATCGGAGCCCT
GCTGTTCGACAGCGGCGAAACAGCCGAGGCCACCCGGCTGAAGAGAACCGCCAGAAGAAGATACACCAGA
CGGAAGAACCGGATCTGCTATCTGCAAGAGATCTTCAGCAACGAGATGGCCAAGGTGGACGACAGCTTCT
TCCACAGACTGGAAGAGTCCTTCCTGGTGGAAGAGGATAAGAAGCACGAGCGGCACCCCATCTTCGGCAA
CATCGTGGACGAGGTGGCCTACCACGAGAAGTACCCCACCATCTACCACCTGAGAAAGAAACTGGTGGAC
AGCACCGACAAGGCCGACCTGCGGCTGATCTATCTGGCCCTGGCCCACATGATCAAGTTCCGGGGCCACT
TCCTGATCGAGGGCGACCTGAACCCCGACAACAGCGACGTGGACAAGCTGTTCATCCAGCTGGTGCAGAC
CTACAACCAGCTGTTCGAGGAAAACCCCATCAACGCCAGCGGCGTGGACGCCAAGGCCATCCTGTCTGCC
AGACTGAGCAAGAGCAGACGGCTGGAAAATCTGATCGCCCAGCTGCCCGGCGAGAAGAAGAATGGCCTGT
TCGGAAACCTGATTGCCCTGAGCCTGGGCCTGACCCCCAACTTCAAGAGCAACTTCGACCTGGCCGAGGA
TGCCAAACTGCAGCTGAGCAAGGACACCTACGACGACGACCTGGACAACCTGCTGGCCCAGATCGGCGAC
CAGTACGCCGACCTGTTTCTGGCCGCCAAGAACCTGTCCGACGCCATCCTGCTGAGCGACATCCTGAGAG
TGAACACCGAGATCACCAAGGCCCCCCTGAGCGCCTCTATGATCAAGAGATACGACGAGCACCACCAGGA
CCTGACCCTGCTGAAAGCTCTCGTGCGGCAGCAGCTGCCTGAGAAGTACAAAGAGATTTTCTTCGACCAG
AGCAAGAACGGCTACGCCGGCTACATTGACGGCGGAGCCAGCCAGGAAGAGTTCTACAAGTTCATCAAGC
CCATCCTGGAAAAGATGGACGGCACCGAGGAACTGCTCGTGAAGCTGAACAGAGAGGACCTGCTGCGGAA
GCAGCGGACCTTCGACAACGGCAGCATCCCCCACCAGATCCACCTGGGAGAGCTGCACGCCATTCTGCGG
CGGCAGGAAGATTTTTACCCATTCCTGAAGGACAACCGGGAAAAGATCGAGAAGATCCTGACCTTCCGCA
TCCCCTACTACGTGGGCCCTCTGGCCAGGGGAAACAGCAGATTCGCCTGGATGACCAGAAAGAGCGAGGA
AACCATCACCCCCTGGAACTTCGAGGAAGTGGTGGACAAGGGCGCTTCCGCCCAGAGCTTCATCGAGCGG
ATGACCAACTTCGATAAGAACCTGCCCAACGAGAAGGTGCTGCCCAAGCACAGCCTGCTGTACGAGTACT
TCACCGTGTATAACGAGCTGACCAAAGTGAAATACGTGACCGAGGGAATGAGAAAGCCCGCCTTCCTGAG
CGGCGAGCAGAAAAAGGCCATCGTGGACCTGCTGTTCAAGACCAACCGGAAAGTGACCGTGAAGCAGCTG
AAAGAGGACTACTTCAAGAAAATCGAGTGCTTCGACTCCGTGGAAATCTCCGGCGTGGAAGATCGGTTCA
ACGCCTCCCTGGGCACATACCACGATCTGCTGAAAATTATCAAGGACAAGGACTTCCTGGACAATGAGGA
AAACGAGGACATTCTGGAAGATATCGTGCTGACCCTGACACTGTTTGAGGACAGAGAGATGATCGAGGAA
CGGCTGAAAACCTATGCCCACCTGTTCGACGACAAAGTGATGAAGCAGCTGAAGCGGCGGAGATACACCG
GCTGGGGCAGGCTGAGCCGGAAGCTGATCAACGGCATCCGGGACAAGCAGTCCGGCAAGACAATCCTGGA
TTTCCTGAAGTCCGACGGCTTCGCCAACAGAAACTTCATGCAGCTGATCCACGACGACAGCCTGACCTTT
AAAGAGGACATCCAGAAAGCCCAGGTGTCCGGCCAGGGCGATAGCCTGCACGAGCACATTGCCAATCTGG
CCGGCAGCCCCGCCATTAAGAAGGGCATCCTGCAGACAGTGAAGGTGGTGGACGAGCTCGTGAAAGTGAT
GGGCCGGCACAAGCCCGAGAACATCGTGATCGAAATGGCCAGAGAGAACCAGACCACCCAGAAGGGACAG
AAGAACAGCCGCGAGAGAATGAAGCGGATCGAAGAGGGCATCAAAGAGCTGGGCAGCCAGATCCTGAAAG
AACACCCCGTGGAAAACACCCAGCTGCAGAACGAGAAGCTGTACCTGTACTACCTGCAGAATGGGCGGGA
TATGTACGTGGACCAGGAACTGGACATCAACCGGCTGTCCGACTACGATGTGGACCATATCGTGCCTCAG
AGCTTTCTGAAGGACGACTCCATCGACAACAAGGTGCTGACCAGAAGCGACAAGAACCGGGGCAAGAGCG
ACAACGTGCCCTCCGAAGAGGTCGTGAAGAAGATGAAGAACTACTGGCGGCAGCTGCTGAACGCCAAGCT
GATTACCCAGAGAAAGTTCGACAATCTGACCAAGGCCGAGAGAGGCGGCCTGAGCGAACTGGATAAGGCC
GGCTTCATCAAGAGACAGCTGGTGGAAACCCGGCAGATCACAAAGCACGTGGCACAGATCCTGGACTCCC
GGATGAACACTAAGTACGACGAGAATGACAAGCTGATCCGGGAAGTGAAAGTGATCACCCTGAAGTCCAA
GCTGGTGTCCGATTTCCGGAAGGATTTCCAGTTTTACAAAGTGCGCGAGATCAACAACTACCACCACGCC
CACGACGCCTACCTGAACGCCGTCGTGGGAACCGCCCTGATCAAAAAGTACCCTAAGCTGGAAAGCGAGT
TCGTGTACGGCGACTACAAGGTGTACGACGTGCGGAAGATGATCGCCAAGAGCGAGCAGGAAATCGGCAA
GGCTACCGCCAAGTACTTCTTCTACAGCAACATCATGAACTTTTTCAAGACCGAGATTACCCTGGCCAAC
GGCGAGATCCGGAAGCGGCCTCTGATCGAGACAAACGGCGAAACCGGGGAGATCGTGTGGGATAAGGGCC
GGGATTTTGCCACCGTGCGGAAAGTGCTGAGCATGCCCCAAGTGAATATCGTGAAAAAGACCGAGGTGCA
GACAGGCGGCTTCAGCAAAGAGTCTATCCTGCCCAAGAGGAACAGCGATAAGCTGATCGCCAGAAAGAAG
GACTGGGACCCTAAGAAGTACGGCGGCTTCGACAGCCCCACCGTGGCCTATTCTGTGCTGGTGGTGGCCA
AAGTGGAAAAGGGCAAGTCCAAGAAACTGAAGAGTGTGAAAGAGCTGCTGGGGATCACCATCATGGAAAG
AAGCAGCTTCGAGAAGAATCCCATCGACTTTCTGGAAGCCAAGGGCTACAAAGAAGTGAAAAAGGACCTG
ATCATCAAGCTGCCTAAGTACTCCCTGTTCGAGCTGGAAAACGGCCGGAAGAGAATGCTGGCCTCTGCCG
GCGAACTGCAGAAGGGAAACGAACTGGCCCTGCCCTCCAAATATGTGAACTTCCTGTACCTGGCCAGCCA
CTATGAGAAGCTGAAGGGCTCCCCCGAGGATAATGAGCAGAAACAGCTGTTTGTGGAACAGCACAAGCAC
TACCTGGACGAGATCATCGAGCAGATCAGCGAGTTCTCCAAGAGAGTGATCCTGGCCGACGCTAATCTGG
ACAAAGTGCTGTCCGCCTACAACAAGCACCGGGATAAGCCCATCAGAGAGCAGGCCGAGAATATCATCCA
CCTGTTTACCCTGACCAATCTGGGAGCCCCTGCCGCCTTCAAGTACTTTGACACCACCATCGACCGGAAG
AGGTACACCAGCACCAAAGAGGTGCTGGACGCCACCCTGATCCACCAGAGCATCACCGGCCTGTACGAGA
CACGGATCGACCTGTCTCAGCTGGGAGGCGACAAGCGACCTGCCGCCACAAAGAAGGCTGGACAGGCTAA
GAAGAAGAAAGATTACAAAGACGATGACGATAAGGGATCCGGAGAGGGCAGAGGAAGTCTGCTAACATGC
GGTGACGTCGAGGAGAATCCTGGCCCAGTGAGCAAGGGCGAGGAGCTGTTCACCGGGGTGGTGCCCATCC
TGGTCGAGCTGGACGGCGACGTAAACGGCCACAAGTTCAGCGTGTCCGGCGAGGGCGAGGGCGATGCCAC
CTACGGCAAGCTGACCCTGAAGTTCATCTGCACCACCGGCAAGCTGCCCGTGCCCTGGCCCACCCTCGTG
ACCACCCTGACCTACGGCGTGCAGTGCTTCAGCCGCTACCCCGACCACATGAAGCAGCACGACTTCTTCA
AGTCCGCCATGCCCGAAGGCTACGTCCAGGAGCGCACCATCTTCTTCAAGGACGACGGCAACTACAAGAC
CCGCGCCGAGGTGAAGTTCGAGGGCGACACCCTGGTGAACCGCATCGAGCTGAAGGGCATCGACTTCAAG
GAGGACGGCAACATCCTGGGGCACAAGCTGGAGTACAACTACAACAGCCACAACGTCTATATCATGGCCG
ACAAGCAGAAGAACGGCATCAAGGTGAACTTCAAGATCCGCCACAACATCGAGGACGGCAGCGTGCAGCT
CGCCGACCACTACCAGCAGAACACCCCCATCGGCGACGGCCCCGTGCTGCTGCCCGACAACCACTACCTG
AGCACCCAGTCCGCCCTGAGCAAAGACCCCAACGAGAAGCGCGATCACATGGTCCTGCTGGAGTTCGTGA
CCGCCGCCGGGATCACTCTCGGCATGGACGAGCTGTACAAGTAAGCTAGCATCCGGGCAGAGCGCACATC
GCCCACAGTCCCCGAGAAGTTGGGGGGAGGGGTCGGCAATTGATCCGGTGCCTAGAGAAGGTGGCGCGGG
GTAAACTGGGAAAGTGATGTCGTGTACTGGCTCCGCCTTTTTCCCGAGGGTGGGGGAGAACCGTATATAA
GTGCAGTAGTCGCCGTGAACGTTCTTTTTCGCAACGGGTTTGCCGCCAGAACACAGACTGCGATCGCAAT
GTACAGTATGACCGAGTACAAGCCCACGGTGCGCCTCGCCACCCGCGACGACGTCCCCAGGGCCGTACGC
ACCCTCGCCGCCGCGTTCGCCGACTACCCCGCCACGCGCCACACCGTCGATCCGGACCGCCACATCGAGC
GGGTCACCGAGCTGCAAGAACTCTTCCTCACGCGCGTCGGGCTCGACATCGGCAAGGTGTGGGTCGCGGA
CGACGGCGCCGCGGTGGCGGTCTGGACCACGCCGGAGAGCGTCGAAGCGGGGGCGGTGTTCGCCGAGATC
GGCCCGCGCATGGCCGAGTTGAGCGGTTCCCGGCTGGCCGCGCAGCAACAGATGGAAGGCCTCCTGGCGC
CGCACCGGCCCAAGGAGCCCGCGTGGTTCCTGGCCACCGTCGGAGTCTCGCCCGACCACCAGGGCAAGGG
TCTGGGCAGCGCCGTCGTGCTCCCCGGAGTGGAGGCGGCCGAGCGCGCCGGGGTGCCCGCCTTCCTGGAG
ACCTCCGCGCCCCGCAACCTCCCCTTCTACGAGCGGCTCGGCTTCACCGTCACCGCCGACGTCGAGGTGC
CCGAAGGACCGCGCACCTGGTGCATGACCCGCAAGCCCGGTGCCGGTTCCGGCGCAACAAACTTCTCTCT
GCTGAAACAAGCCGGAGATGTCGAAGAGAATCCTGGACCGATGTCTAGACTGGACAAGAGCAAAGTCATA
AACGGAGCTCTGGAATTACTCAATGGTGTCGGTATCGAAGGCCTGACGACAAGGAAACTCGCTCAAAAGC
TGGGAGTTGAGCAGCCTACCCTGTACTGGCACGTGAAGAACAAGCGGGCCCTGCTCGATGCCCTGCCAAT
CGAGATGCTGGACAGGCATCATACCCACTTCTGCCCCCTGGAAGGCGAGTCATGGCAAGACTTTCTGCGG
AACAACGCCAAGTCATACCGCTGTGCTCTCCTCTCACATCGCGACGGGGCTAAAGTGCATCTCGGCACCC
GCCCAACAGAGAAACAGTACGAAACCCTGGAAAATCAGCTCGCGTTCCTGTGTCAGCAAGGCTTCTCCCT
GGAGAACGCACTGTACGCTCTGTCCGCCGTGGGCCACTTTACACTGGGCTGCGTATTGGAGGAACAGGAG
CATCAAGTAGCAAAAGAGGAAAGAGAGACACCTACCACCGATTCTATGCCCCCACTTCTGAGACAAGCAA
TTGAGCTGTTCGACCGGCAGGGAGCCGAACCTGCCTTCCTTTTCGGCCTGGAACTAATCATATGTGGCCT
GGAGAAACAGCTAAAGTGCGAAAGCGGCGGGCCGACCGACGCCCTTGACGATTTTGACTTAGACATGCTC
CCAGCCGATGCCCTTGACGACTTTGACCTTGATATGCTGCCTGCTGACGCTCTTGACGATTTTGACCTTG
ACATGCTCCCCGGGTAACTCGAGCGCGTTAAGTCGACAATCAACCTCTGGATTACAAAATTTGTGAAAGA
TTGACTGGTATTCTTAACTATGTTGCTCCTTTTACGCTATGTGGATACGCTGCTTTAATGCCTTTGTATC
ATGCTATTGCTTCCCGTATGGCTTTCATTTTCTCCTCCTTGTATAAATCCTGGTTGCTGTCTCTTTATGA
GGAGTTGTGGCCCGTTGTCAGGCAACGTGGCGTGGTGTGCACTGTGTTTGCTGACGCAACCCCCACTGGT
TGGGGCATTGCCACCACCTGTCAGCTCCTTTCCGGGACTTTCGCTTTCCCCCTCCCTATTGCCACGGCGG
AACTCATCGCCGCCTGCCTTGCCCGCTGCTGGACAGGGGCTCGGCTGTTGGGCACTGACAATTCCGTGGT
GTTGTCGGGGAAATCATCGTCCTTTCCTTGGCTGCTCGCCTGTGTTGCCACCTGGATTCTGCGCGGGACG
TCCTTCTGCTACGTCCCTTCGGCCCTCAATCCAGCGGACCTTCCTTCCCGCGGCCTGCTGCCGGCTCTGC
GGCCTCTTCCGCGTCTTCGCCTTCGCCCTCAGACGAGTCGGATCTCCCTTTGGGCCGCCTCCCCGCGTCG
ACTTTAAGACCAATGACTTACAAGGCAGCTGTAGATCTTAGCCACTTTTTAAAAGAAAAGGGGGGACTGG
AAGGGCTAATTCACTCCCAACGAAGACAAGATCTGCTTTTTGCTTGTACTGGGTCTCTCTGGTTAGACCA
GATCTGAGCCTGGGAGCTCTCTGGCTAACTAGGGAACCCACTGCTTAAGCCTCAATAAAGCTTGCCTTGA
GTGCTTCAAGTAGTGTGTGCCCGTCTGTTGTGTGACTCTGGTAACTAGAGATCCCTCAGACCCTTTTAGT
CAGTGTGGAAAATCTCTAGCAGGGCCCGTTTAAACCCGCTGATCAGCCTCGACTGTGCCTTCTAGTTGCC
AGCCATCTGTTGTTTGCCCCTCCCCCGTGCCTTCCTTGACCCTGGAAGGTGCCACTCCCACTGTCCTTTC
CTAATAAAATGAGGAAATTGCATCGCATTGTCTGAGTAGGTGTCATTCTATTCTGGGGGGTGGGGTGGGG
CAGGACAGCAAGGGGGAGGATTGGGAAGACAATAGCAGGCATGCTGGGGATGCGGTGGGCTCTATGGCTT
CTGAGGCGGAAAGAACCAGCTGGGGCTCTAGGGGGTATCCCC
[124 nt withheld, positions 10543-10666]
C
[91 nt withheld, positions 10668-10758]
A
[49 nt withheld, positions 10760-10808]
CCTTTGACGTTGGAGTCCACGTTCTTT
[37 nt withheld, positions 10836-10872]
ACCCTATCTCGGTCTATTCTTTTGATTTATAAGGGATTTTGCCGATTTCGGCCTATTGGTTAAAAAATGA
GCTGATTTAACAAAAATTTAACGCGAATTAATTCTGTGGAATGTGTGTCAGTTAGGGTGTGGAAAGTCCC
CAGGCTCCCCAGCAGGCAGAAGTATGCAAAGCATGCATCTCAATTAGTCAGCAACCAGGTGTGGAAAGTC
CCCAGGCTCCCCAGCAGGCAGAAGTATGCAAAGCATGCATCTCAATTAGTCAGCAACCATAGTCCCGCCC
CTAACTCCGCCCATCCCGCCCCTAACTCCGCCCAGTTCCGCCCATTCTCCGCCCCATGGCTGACTAATTT
TTTTTATTTATGCAGAGGCCGAGGCCGCCTCTGCCTCTGAGCTATTCCAGAAGTAGTGAGGAGGCTTTTT
TGGAGGCCTAGGCTTTTGCAAAAAGCTCCCGGGAGCTTGTATATCCATTTTCGGATCTGATCAGCACGTG
TTGACAATTAATCATCGGCATAGTATATCGGCATAGTATAATACGACAAGGTGAGGAACTAAACCATGGC
CAAGTTGACCAGTGCCGTTCCGGTGCTCACCGCGCGCGACGTCGCCGGAGCGGTCGAGTTCTGGACCGAC
CGGCTCGGGTTCTCCCGGGACTTCGTGGAGGACGACTTCGCCGGTGTGGTCCGGGACGACGTGACCCTGT
TCATCAGCGCGGTCCAGGACCAGGTGGTGCCGGACAACACCCTGGCCTGGGTGTGGGTGCGCGGCCTGGA
CGAGCTGTACGCCGAGTGGTCGGAGGTCGTGTCCACGAACTTCCGGGACGCCTCCGGGCCGGCCATGACC
GAGATCGGCGAGCAGCCGTGGGGGCGGGAGTTCGCCCTGCGCGACCCGGCCGGCAACTGCGTGCACTTCG
TGGCCGAGGAGCAGGACTGACACGTGCTACGAGATTTCGATTCCACCGCCGCCTTCTATGAAAGGTTGGG
CTTCGGAATCGTTTTCCGGGACGCCGGCTGGATGATCCTCCAGCGCGGGGATCTCATGCTGGAGTTCTTC
GCCCACCCCAACTTGTTTATTGCAGCTTATAATGGTTACAAATAAAGCAATAGCATCACAAATTTCACAA
ATAAAGCATTTTTTTCACTGCATTCTAGTTGTGGTTTGTCCAAACTCATCAATGTATCTTATCATGTCTG
TATACCGTCGACCTCTAGCTAGAGCTTGGCGTAATCATGGTCATAGCTGTTTCCTGTGTGAAATTGTTAT
CCGCTCACAATTCCACACAACATACGAGCCGGAAGCATAAAGTGTAAAGCCTGGGGTGCCTAATGAGTGA
GCTAACTCACATTAATTGCGTTGCGCTCACTGCCCGCTTTCCAGTCGGGAAACCTGTCGTGCCAGCTGCA
TTAATGAATCGGCCAACGCGCGGGGAGAGGCGGTTTGCGTATTGGGCGCTCTTCCGCTTCCTCGCTCACT
GACTCGCTGCGCTCGGTCGTTCGGCTGCGGCGAGCGGTATCAGCTCACTCAAAGGCGGTAATACGGTTAT
CCACAGAATCAGGGGATAACGCAGGAAAGAACATGTGAGCAAAAGGCCAGCAAAAGGCCAGGAACCGTAA
AAAGGCCGCGTTGCTGGCGTTTTTCCATAGGCTCCGCCCCCCTGACGAGCATCACAAAAATCGACGCTCA
AGTCAGAGGTGGCGAAACCCGACAGGACTATAAAGATACCAGGCGTTTCCCCCTGGAAGCTCCCTCGTGC
GCTCTCCTGTTCCGACCCTGCCGCTTACCGGATACCTGTCCGCCTTTCTCCCTTCGGGAAGCGTGGCGCT
TTCTCATAGCTCACGCTGTAGGTATCTCAGTTCGGTGTAGGTCGTTCGCTCCAAGCTGGGCTGTGTGCAC
GAACCCCCCGTTCAGCCCGACCGCTGCGCCTTATCCGGTAACTATCGTCTTGAGTCCAACCCGGTAAGAC
ACGACTTATCGCCACTGGCAGCAGCCACTGGTAACAGGATTAGCAGAGCGAGGTATGTAGGCGGTGCTAC
AGAGTTCTTGAAGTGGTGGCCTAACTACGGCTACACTAGAAGAACAGTATTTGGTATCTGCGCTCTGCTG
AAGCCAGTTACCTTCGGAAAAAGAGTTGGTAGCTCTTGATCCGGCAAACAAACCACCGCTGGTAGCGGTG
GTTTTTTTGTTTGCAAGCAGCAGATTACGCGCAGAAAAAAAGGATCTCAAGAAGATCCTTTGATCTTTTC
TACGGGGTCTGACGCTCAGTGGAACGAAAACTCACGTTAAGGGATTTTGGTCATGAGATTATCAAAAAGG
ATCTTCACCTAGATCCTTTTAAATTAAAAATGAAGTTTTAAATCAATCTAAAGTATATATGAGTAAACTT
GGTCTGACAGTTACCAATGCTTAATCAGTGAGGCACCTATCTCAGCGATCTGTCTATTTCGTTCATCCAT
AGTTGCCTGACTCCCCGTCGTGTAGATAACTACGATACGGGAGGGCTTACCATCTGGCCCCAGTGCTGCA
ATGATACCGCGAGACCCACGCTCACCGGCTCCAGATTTATCAGCAATAAACCAGCCAGCCGGAAGGGCCG
AGCGCAGAAGTGGTCCTGCAACTTTATCCGCCTCCATCCAGTCTATTAATTGTTGCCGGGAAGCTAGAGT
AAGTAGTTCGCCAGTTAATAGTTTGCGCAACGTTGTTGCCATTGCTACAGGCATCGTGGTGTCACGCTCG
TCGTTTGGTATGGCTTCATTCAGCTCCGGTTCCCAACGATCAAGGCGAGTTACATGATCCCCCATGTTGT
GCAAAAAAGCGGTTAGCTCCTTCGGTCCTCCGATCGTTGTCAGAAGTAAGTTGGCCGCAGTGTTATCACT
CATGGTTATGGCAGCACTGCATAATTCTCTTACTGTCATGCCATCCGTAAGATGCTTTTCTGTGACTGGT
GAGTACTCAACCAAGTCATTCTGAGAATAGTGTATGCGGCGACCGAGTTGCTCTTGCCCGGCGTCAATAC
GGGATAATACCGCGCCACATAGCAGAACTTTAAAAGTGCTCATCATTGGAAAACGTTCTTCGGGGCGAAA
ACTCTCAAGGATCTTACCGCTGTTGAGATCCAGTTCGATGTAACCCACTCGTGCACCCAACTGATCTTCA
GCATCTTTTACTTTCACCAGCGTTTCTGGGTGAGCAAAAACAGGAAGGCAAAATGCCGCAAAAAAGGGAA
TAAGGGCGACACGGAAATGTTGAATACTCATACTCTTCCTTTTTCAATATTATTGAAGCATTTATCAGGG
TTATTGTCTCATGAGCGGATACATATTTGAATGTATTTAGAAAAATAAACAAATAGGGGTTCCGCGCACA
TTTCCCCGAAAAGTGCCACCTGACGTCGACGGATCGGGAGATCTCCCGATCCCCTATGGTGCACTCTCAG
TACAATCTGCTCTGATGCCGCATAGTTAAGCCAGTATCTGCTCCCTGCTTGTGTGTTGGAGGTCGCTGAG
TAGTGCGCGAGCAAAATTTAAGCTACAACAAGGCAAGGCTTGACCGACAATTGCATGAAGAATCTGCTTA
GGGTTAGGCGTTTTGCGCTGCTTCGCGATGTACGGGCCAGATATACGCGTTGACATTGATTATTGACTAG
TTATTAATAGTAATCAATTACGGGGTCATTAGTTCATAGCCCATATATGGAGTTCCGCGTTACATAACTT
ACGGTAAATGGCCCGCCTGGCTGACCGCCCAACGACCCCCGCCCATTGACGTCAATAATGACGTATGTTC
CCATAGTAACGCCAATAGGGACTTTCCATTGACGTCAATGGGTGGAGTATTTACGGTAAACTGCCCACTT
GGCAGTACATCAAGTGTATCATATGCCAAGTACGCCCCCTATTGACGTCAATGACGGTAAATGGCCCGCC
TGGCATTATGCCCAGTACATGACCTTATGGGACTTTCCTACTTGGCAGTACATCTACGTATTAGTCATCG
CTATTACCATG
Features (pLannotate 1.2.2; 36 found; start..end, strand, type, name):
      1..200     +  promoter       CMV promoter: human cytomegalovirus (CMV) immediate early promoter
    218..398     +  LTR            5' LTR (truncated): truncated 5' long terminal repeat (LTR) from HIV-1
    445..570     +  misc_feature   HIV-1 Ψ: packaging signal of human immunodeficiency virus type 1
    554..917     +  CDS            HIV-1 gag (fragment): gag protein from human immunodeficiency virus 1; gag
   1063..1296    +  misc_feature   RRE: The Rev response element (RRE) of HIV-1 allows for Rev-dependent mRNA export from the nucleus to the cytoplasm.
   1673..1773    +  CDS            Rev (fragment): human immunodeficiency virus 1 (HIV-1) Rev protein; rev; enhances nuclear export of unspliced and incompletely spliced viral mRNAs
   1823..1940    +  misc_feature   cPPT/CTS: central polypurine tract and central termination sequence of HIV-1
   1991..2231    +  promoter       U6 promoter: RNA polymerase III promoter for human U6 snRNA
   2261..2336    +  misc_RNA       gRNA scaffold: guide RNA scaffold for the Streptococcus pyogenes CRISPR/Cas9 system
   2373..2687    +  promoter       tight TRE promoter: Tet-responsive promoter PTight, consisting of seven tet operator sequences followed by the minimal CMV promoter
   2719..6822    +  CDS            Cas9: Cas9 (Csn1) endonuclease from the Streptococcus pyogenes Type II CRISPR/Cas system generates RNA-guided double strand breaks in DNA
   6958..7674    +  CDS            EGFP: the original enhanced GFP (Yang et al., 1996) mammalian codon-optimized
   7685..7896    +  promoter       EF-1α core promoter: core promoter for human elongation factor EF-1α
   7918..8514    +  CDS            PuroR (fragment): puromycin N-acetyltransferase; pac from Streptomyces; confers resistance to puromycin
   8581..9278    +  CDS            rtTA3 (fragment): reverse tetracycline transactivator 3 activates expression from Tet-responsive promoters in the presence of doxycycline
   9208..9318    +  CDS            VP48: 3 tandem repeats of the minimal activation domain of herpes simplex virus VP16 (Cheng et al., 2013)
   9348..9936    +  misc_feature   WPRE: woodchuck hepatitis virus posttranscriptional regulatory element
   9987..10006   +  misc_feature   cPPT/CTS (fragment): central polypurine tract and central termination sequence of HIV-1
  10008..10241   +  LTR            3' LTR (ΔU3): self-inactivating 3' long terminal repeat (LTR) from HIV-1
  10273..10497   +  polyA_signal   bGH poly(A) signal: bovine growth hormone polyadenylation signal
  10501..10522   +  promoter       SV40 promoter (fragment): SV40 enhancer and early promoter
  10543..10971   +  rep_origin     f1 ori (sequence partly withheld): f1 bacteriophage origin of replication; arrow indicates direction of (+) strand synthesis
  10985..11314   +  promoter       SV40 promoter: SV40 enhancer and early promoter
  11362..11409   +  promoter       EM7 promoter: synthetic bacterial promoter&nbsp
  11428..11802   +  CDS            BleoR: antibiotic-binding protein; Sh ble from Streptoalloteichus hindustanus; confers resistance to bleomycin, phleomycin, and Zeocin™
  11812..11937   +  CDS            ble (fragment): BLE_KLEPN - Experimental evidence at protein level: Swiss-Prot protein existence level 1. Binding protein with a strong affinity to the bleomycin family of antibiotics. Binds to CL990; an antimitotic-antibiotic compound. From Klebsiella pneumoniae.
  11932..12053   +  polyA_signal   SV40 poly(A) signal: SV40 polyadenylation signal
  12124..12146   -  protein_bind   lac operator (fragment): The lac repressor binds to the lac operator to inhibit transcription in E. coli. This inhibition can be relieved by adding lactose or isopropyl-β-D-thiogalactopyranoside (IPTG). lac repressor encoded by lacI
  12150..12180   -  promoter       lac promoter: promoter for the E. coli lac operon
  12195..12216   -  protein_bind   CAP binding site: CAP binding activates transcription in the presence of cAMP. E. coli catabolite activator protein
  12229..12321   -  CDS            lacI (fragment): lac repressor; lacI; The lac repressor binds to the lac operator to inhibit transcription in E. coli. This inhibition can be relieved by adding lactose or isopropyl-β-D-thiogalactopyranoside (IPTG).
  12504..13092   -  rep_origin     ori: high-copy-number ColE1/pMB1/pBR322/pUC origin of replication
  13263..14123   -  CDS            AmpR: β-lactamase; bla; confers resistance to ampicillin, carbenicillin, and related antibiotics
  14124..14228   -  promoter       AmpR promoter: bla
  14287..14339   -  misc_feature   bom (fragment): basis of mobility region from pBR322
  14494..14873   +  enhancer       CMV enhancer: human cytomegalovirus immediate early enhancer
