[The description below was written by a language model from this plasmid's Addgene catalogue record and pLannotate feature annotations shown in this document.]
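Description:
TLCV2-sgHPDL #9 is a third-generation-style, self-inactivating HIV-1 lentiviral transfer plasmid built on the TLCV2 backbone, carrying an all-in-one, doxycycline-inducible CRISPR/Cas9 system directed against human HPDL. It is propagated in E. coli through a high-copy ColE1/pUC-type origin with ampicillin resistance (AmpR). The backbone outside the viral region also carries an f1 origin and an SV40/EM7-driven bleomycin/Zeocin resistance cassette. A CMV enhancer/promoter fused to a truncated 5' LTR drives production of the viral genomic RNA in packaging cells. The Ψ packaging signal, RRE and cPPT/CTS support encapsidation, Rev-dependent nuclear export and nuclear import. The ΔU3 3' LTR inactivates the viral promoter after integration, and a bGH polyadenylation signal lies downstream of it.

Between the LTRs, a human U6 RNA polymerase III promoter expresses the HPDL-targeting spacer joined to the Streptococcus pyogenes guide RNA scaffold. A tight TRE promoter controls S. pyogenes Cas9, followed by EGFP, so induced cells can be tracked by fluorescence. The linker between Cas9 and EGFP is not annotated in the feature table. A separate EF-1α core promoter constitutively drives puromycin N-acetyltransferase followed by the reverse tetracycline transactivator rtTA3, with a WPRE to enhance transcript expression. The element joining these two coding sequences is likewise not annotated. Transduced cells are therefore selected with puromycin, and adding doxycycline lets rtTA activate the TRE promoter, switching on Cas9 and EGFP so that the constitutively expressed guide can direct cleavage. The stated purpose is to knock out HPDL in human cell lines. The "#9" in the name presumably distinguishes this guide from others against the same gene.
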