Addgene plasmid #174166: TLCV2-sgHPDL #9
Purpose: knock out HPDL in human cell lines
Depositing lab: Michael Pacold. Depositing organization: NYU Grossman School of Medicine. Publication: The polar oxy-metabolome reveals the 4-hydroxymandelate CoQ10 synthesis pathway. Banh RS, Kim ES, Spillier Q, Biancur DE, Yamamoto K, Sohn ASW, Shi G, Jones DR, Kimmelman AC, Pacold ME. Nature. 2021 Sep 1. pii: 10.1038/s41586-021-03865-w. doi: 10.1038/s41586-021-03865-w. PubMed 34471290.
Backbone
  Vector backbone: TLCV2
  Vector type: Mammalian Expression, Lentiviral
  Selectable markers: Puromycin
Growth in bacteria
  Bacterial resistance: Ampicillin, 100 μg/mL
  Growth temperature: 30°C
  Growth strain: NEB Stable
  Copy number: Unknown
Gene/Insert
  Gene/Insert name: sgRNA against HPDL
  gRNA/shRNA sequence: GTGGAACCAGCGCAAAAGTG
  Species: H. sapiens (human)
Terms and licenses: Academic/Nonprofit Terms; Industry Terms: Not Available to Industry
How to cite: TLCV2-sgHPDL #9 was a gift from Michael Pacold (Addgene plasmid # 174166 ; http://n2t.net/addgene:174166 ; RRID:Addgene_174166)
